Addgene plasmid #114620: pTWIN1-His6-Ssp-Htt2-90(A2C)-37Q-P90C
Purpose: Bacterial expression of Htt fragment containing amino acids 2-90, with A2C & P90C cysteine mutations and a 37 polyQ repeat
Depositing lab: Hilal Lashuel. Depositing organization: Swiss Federal Institute of Technology (EPFL). Publication: Monomeric Huntingtin Exon 1 Has Similar Overall Structural Features for Wild-Type and Pathological Polyglutamine Lengths. Warner JB 4th, Ruff KM, Tan PS, Lemke EA, Pappu RV, Lashuel HA. J Am Chem Soc. 2017 Oct 18;139(41):14456-14469. doi: 10.1021/jacs.7b06659. Epub 2017 Oct 9. PubMed 28937758.
Backbone
  Vector backbone: pTWIN1
  Backbone manufacturer: NEB
  Vector type: Bacterial Expression
Growth in bacteria
  Bacterial resistance: Ampicillin, 100 μg/mL
  Growth temperature: 30°C
  Growth strain: NEB Stable
  Copy number: Low Copy
Gene/Insert
  Gene/Insert name: Huntingtin Exon1 fragment
  Species: H. sapiens (human)
  Mutation: A2C, P90C; 37 polyQ repeat
  Entrez Gene: HTT (a.k.a. HD, IT15, LOMARS)
  Tag / fusion protein: His6-Ssp DnaB intein (N terminal on backbone)
  Cloning method: Ligation Independent Cloning
  Sequencing primers: 5′ T7; 3′ T7-Term
Terms and licenses: Academic/Nonprofit Terms; Industry Terms: Not Available to Industry
How to cite: pTWIN1-His6-Ssp-Htt2-90(A2C)-37Q-P90C was a gift from Hilal Lashuel (Addgene plasmid # 114620 ; http://n2t.net/addgene:114620 ; RRID:Addgene_114620)
