[The description below was written by a language model from this plasmid's Addgene catalogue record and pLannotate feature annotations shown in this document.]
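Description:
pTWIN1-His6-Ssp-Htt2-90(A2C)-37Q-P90C is a bacterial expression plasmid built on the NEB pTWIN1 intein-fusion backbone, made to produce a fragment of human huntingtin exon 1 in E. coli. It is propagated through a ColE1/pBR322-type origin accompanied by the rop gene, consistent with its catalogued low copy number, and is selected with ampicillin via the β-lactamase gene. An M13 phage origin, a partial bom mobility region and leftover fragments of a tetracycline resistance gene are also annotated as backbone remnants, and rrnB T1 terminators flank the expression region.

Expression is driven by a T7 promoter followed by a lac operator and the T7 gene 10 ribosome binding site, with a plasmid-borne lacI gene supplying repressor, so transcription requires a T7 RNA polymerase host and is inducible with IPTG; a T7 terminator closes the unit. The open reading frame begins with a His6 tag and the Ssp DnaB intein, which the feature table detects as dnaB fragments. The second fragment is labelled as the Mycobacterium tuberculosis homologue, most likely a similarity-based call rather than a separate element. Fused downstream is huntingtin residues 2–90 carrying a 37-glutamine repeat and the A2C and P90C substitutions; this insert is not itself annotated but falls in the unlabelled stretch before the terminator.

In this arrangement the His6 tag allows affinity capture, and self-cleavage at the C-terminal end of the Ssp DnaB intein can release the huntingtin fragment without extra N-terminal residues, leaving cysteine as its first amino acid. The two engineered cysteines near either end provide thiol handles, plausibly for site-specific labelling. The associated publication compares the structural features of monomeric exon 1 at wild-type and pathological polyglutamine lengths.
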