Features (pLannotate 1.2.2; 21 found; start..end, strand, type, name):
     31..117     +  terminator     rrnB T1 terminator: Escherichia coli rrnB; transcription terminator T1 from the E. coli rrnB gene
    252..270     +  promoter       T7 promoter: promoter for bacteriophage T7 RNA polymerase
    271..295     +  protein_bind   lac operator: The lac repressor binds to the lac operator to inhibit transcription in E. coli. This inhibition can be relieved by adding lactose or isopropyl-β-D-thiogalactopyranoside (IPTG). lac repressor encoded by lacI
    310..332     +  RBS            RBS: efficient ribosome binding site from bacteriophage T7 gene 10 (Olins and Rangwala, 1989)
    361..684     +  CDS            dnaB (fragment): DNAB_SYNY3 - Experimental evidence at protein level: Swiss-Prot protein existence level 1. Participates in initiation and elongation during chromosome replication; it exhibits DNA-dependent ATPase activity. From Synechocystis sp. (strain PCC 6803 / Kazusa).
    694..843     +  CDS            dnaB (fragment): DNAB_MYCTU - Experimental evidence at protein level: Swiss-Prot protein existence level 1. The intein is an endonuclease. From Mycobacterium tuberculosis (strain ATCC 25618 / H37Rv).
   1227..1276    +  CDS            SET1 (fragment): solubility-enhancement tag derived from T7 phage gene 10B
   1284..1331    +  terminator     T7 terminator: transcription terminator for bacteriophage T7 RNA polymerase
   1391..1495    +  promoter       AmpR promoter: bla
   1496..2356    +  CDS            AmpR: β-lactamase; bla; confers resistance to ampicillin, carbenicillin, and related antibiotics
   2398..2911    -  rep_origin     M13 ori (sequence partly withheld): M13 bacteriophage origin of replication; arrow indicates direction of (+) strand synthesis
   3022..3610    +  rep_origin     ori: high-copy-number ColE1/pMB1/pBR322/pUC origin of replication
   3787..3877    -  misc_feature   bom (fragment): basis of mobility region from pBR322
   3979..4170    -  CDS            rop: Rop protein, which maintains plasmids at low copy number; rop
   4211..4321    +  CDS            mbeC (fragment): MBEC_ECOLX - Experimental evidence at protein level: Swiss-Prot protein existence level 1. Required for efficient mobilization of ColE1 plasmid and is thus essential to promote the specific transfer of the plasmid during conjugation. Probably functions by inducing DNA bending, helping the MbeA relaxase to melt the DNA around the nic site and cleave the phosphodiester bond. Binds specifically double-stranded DNA (dsDNA) containing the ColE1 oriT but does not recognize the inverted repeat (IR). From Escherichia coli.
   4356..4678    -  CDS            TcR (fragment): tetracycline efflux protein; tet; confers resistance to tetracycline
   4693..4714    -  protein_bind   CAP binding site: CAP binding activates transcription in the presence of cAMP. E. coli catabolite activator protein
   4727..5809    -  CDS            lacI: lac repressor; lacI; The lac repressor binds to the lac operator to inhibit transcription in E. coli. This inhibition can be relieved by adding lactose or isopropyl-β-D-thiogalactopyranoside (IPTG).
   5810..5887    -  promoter       lacI promoter: lacI
   5895..5988    -  CDS            TcR (fragment): tetracycline efflux protein; tet; confers resistance to tetracycline
   6040..6126    +  terminator     rrnB T1 terminator: Escherichia coli rrnB; transcription terminator T1 from the E. coli rrnB gene
>Addgene plasmid #114620 | pTWIN1-His6-Ssp-Htt2-90(A2C)-37Q-P90C | addgene full sequence | sequence record 222661 | Addgene NGS Result
TAAACTGCCAGGAATTAATTCCCCAGGCATCAAATAAAACGAAAGGCTCAGTCGAAAGACTGGGCCTTTC
GTTTTATCTGTTGTTTGTCGGTGAACGCTCTCCTGAGTAGGACAAATCCGCCGGGAGCGGATTTGAACGT
TGCGAAGCAACGGCCCGGAGGGTGGCGGGCAGGACGCCCGCCATAAACTGCCAGGAATTGGGGATCGGAA
TTAATTCCCGGTTTAAACCGGGGATCTCGATCCCGCGAAATTAATACGACTCACTATAGGGGAATTGTGA
GCGGATAACAATTCCCCTCTAGAAATAATTTTGTTTAACTTTAAGAAGGAGATATACATATGCATCATCA
TCATCACCATAGCGGTGCAATTAGCGGTGATAGCCTGATTAGCCTGGCAAGCACCGGTAAACGTGTTAGC
ATTAAAGATCTGCTGGATGAGAAAGATTTTGAGATTTGGGCCATTAACGAGCAGACCATGAAACTGGAAA
GCGCAAAAGTTAGCCGTGTTTTTTGCACCGGTAAAAAACTGGTGTATATCCTGAAAACCCGTCTGGGTCG
TACCATTAAAGCAACCGCAAATCATCGTTTTCTGACCATTGATGGTTGGAAACGTCTGGATGAACTGAGC
CTGAAAGAACATATTGCACTGCCTCGTAAACTGGAAAGTAGCAGCCTGCAACTGAGTCCGGAAATTGAAA
AACTGAGCCAGAGCGATATCTATTGGGATAGCATTGTTAGCATTACCGAAACCGGTGTTGAAGAAGTTTT
TGATCTGACCGTTCCGGGTCCGCACAATTTTGTTGCAAATGATATTATTGTGCACAACTGCACCCTGGAA
AAACTGATGAAAGCATTTGAAAGCCTGAAAAGCTTTCAGCAGCAGCAACAACAGCAGCAACAGCAACAGC
AGCAGCAGCAGCAACAACAGCAGCAGCAACAGCAACAACAACAACAACAGCAGCAACAACAGCAACAGCA
GCAGCAACCGCCTCCGCCTCCGCCACCTCCTCCTCCACCACAGCTGCCTCAGCCTCCGCCTCAGGCACAG
CCTCTGCTGCCACAGCCTCAGCCACCTCCACCGCCTCCACCTCCACCTCCGGGTCCGGCAGTTGCAGAAG
AACCGCTGCATCGTTGCTAACTGCAGGAAGGGAGAACCGCTGCATCGTTGCTAACTGCAGGAAGGGAGAA
CCGCTGCATCGTTGCTAACTGCAGGAAGGGGATCCGGCTGCTAACAAAGCCCGAAAGGAAGCTGAGTTGG
CTGCTGCCACCGCTGAGCAATAACTAGCATAACCCCTTGGGGCCTCTAAACGGGTCTTGAGGGGTTTTTT
GCTGAAAGGAGGAACTATATCCGGATAACTACGTCAGGTGGCACTTTTCGGGGAAATGTGCGCGGAACCC
CTATTTGTTTATTTTTCTAAATACATTCAAATATGTATCCGCTCATGAGACAATAACCCTGATAAATGCT
TCAATAATATTGAAAAAGGAAGAGTATGAGTATTCAACATTTCCGTGTCGCCCTTATTCCCTTTTTTGCG
GCATTTTGCCTTCCTGTTTTTGCTCACCCAGAAACGCTGGTGAAAGTAAAAGATGCTGAAGATCAGTTGG
GTGCACGAGTGGGTTACATCGAACTGGATCTCAACAGCGGTAAGATCCTTGAGAGTTTTCGCCCCGAAGA
ACGTTTCCCAATGATGAGCACTTTTAAAGTTCTGCTATGTGGCGCGGTATTATCCCGTGTTGACGCCGGG
CAAGAGCAACTCGGTCGCCGCATACACTATTCTCAGAATGACTTGGTTGAGTACTCACCAGTCACAGAAA
AGCATCTTACGGATGGCATGACAGTAAGAGAATTATGCAGTGCTGCCATAACCATGAGTGATAACACTGC
GGCCAACTTACTTCTGACAACGATCGGAGGACCGAAGGAGCTAACCGCTTTTTTGCACAACATGGGGGAT
CATGTAACTCGCCTTGATCGTTGGGAACCGGAGCTGAATGAAGCCATACCAAACGACGAGCGTGACACCA
CGATGCCTGTAGCAATGGCAACAACGTTGCGCAAACTATTAACTGGCGAACTACTTACTCTAGCTTCCCG
GCAACAATTAATAGACTGGATGGAGGCGGATAAAGTTGCAGGACCACTTCTGCGCTCGGCCCTTCCGGCT
GGCTGGTTTATTGCTGATAAATCTGGAGCCGGTGAGCGTGGGTCTCGCGGTATCATTGCAGCACTGGGGC
CAGATGGTAAGCCCTCCCGTATCGTAGTTATCTACACGACGGGGAGTCAGGCAACTATGGATGAACGAAA
TAGACAGATCGCTGAGATAGGTGCCTCACTGATTAAGCATTGGTAACTGTCAGACCAAGTTTACTCATAT
ATACTTTAGATTGATT
[38 nt withheld, positions 2397-2434]
A
[37 nt withheld, positions 2436-2472]
ATTTTGTTAAAATTCGCGTTAAATTTTTGTTAAATCAGCTCATTTTTTAACCAATAGGCCGAAATCGGCA
AAATCCCTTATAAATCAAAAGAATAGCCCGAGATAGGGT
[37 nt withheld, positions 2582-2618]
AAAGAACGTGGACTCCAACGTCAAAGG
[141 nt withheld, positions 2646-2786]
G
[125 nt withheld, positions 2788-2912]
AAAGGATCTAGGTGAAGATCCTTTTTGATAATCTCATGACCAAAATCCCTTAACGTGAGTTTTCGTTCCA
CTGAGCGTCAGACCCCGTAGAAAAGATCAAAGGATCTTCTTGAGATCCTTTTTTTCTGCGCGTAATCTGC
TGCTTGCAAACAAAAAAACCACCGCTACCAGCGGTGGTTTGTTTGCCGGATCAAGAGCTACCAACTCTTT
TTCCGAAGGTAACTGGCTTCAGCAGAGCGCAGATACCAAATACTGTCCTTCTAGTGTAGCCGTAGTTAGG
CCACCACTTCAAGAACTCTGTAGCACCGCCTACATACCTCGCTCTGCTAATCCTGTTACCAGTGGCTGCT
GCCAGTGGCGATAAGTCGTGTCTTACCGGGTTGGACTCAAGACGATAGTTACCGGATAAGGCGCAGCGGT
CGGGCTGAACGGGGGGTTCGTGCACACAGCCCAGCTTGGAGCGAACGACCTACACCGAACTGAGATACCT
ACAGCGTGAGCTATGAGAAAGCGCCACGCTTCCCGAAGGGAGAAAGGCGGACAGGTATCCGGTAAGCGGC
AGGGTCGGAACAGGAGAGCGCACGAGGGAGCTTCCAGGGGGAAACGCCTGGTATCTTTATAGTCCTGTCG
GGTTTCGCCACCTCTGACTTGAGCGTCGATTTTTGTGATGCTCGTCAGGGGGGCGGAGCCTATGGAAAAA
CGCCAGCAACGCGGCCTTTTTACGGTTCCTGGCCTTTTGCTGGCCTTTTGCTCACATGTTCTTTCCTGCG
TTATCCCCTGATTCTGTGGATAACCGTATTACCGCCTTTGAGTGAGCTGATACCGCTCGCCGCAGCCGAA
CGACCGAGCGCAGCGAGTCAGTGAGCGAGGAAGCTATGGTGCACTCTCAGTACAATCTGCTCTGATGCCG
CATAGTTAAGCCAGTATACACTCCGCTATCGCTACGTGACTGGGTCATGGCTGCGCCCCGACACCCGCCA
ACACCCGCTGACGCGCCCTGACGGGCTTGTCTGCTCCCGGCATCCGCTTACAGACAAGCTGTGACCGTCT
CCGGGAGCTGCATGTGTCAGAGGTTTTCACCGTCATCACCGAAACGCGCGAGGCAGCTGCGGTAAAGCTC
ATCAGCGTGGTCGTGCAGCGATTCACAGATGTCTGCCTGTTCATCCGCGTCCAGCTCGTTGAGTTTCTCC
AGAAGCGTTAATGTCTGGCTTCTGATAAAGCGGGCCATGTTAAGGGCGGTTTTTTCCTGTTTGGTCACTG
ATGCCTCCGTGTAAGGGGGATTTCTGTTCATGGGGGTAATGATACCGATGAAACGAGAGAGGATGCTCAC
GATACGGGTTACTGATGATGAACATGCCCGGTTACTGGAACGTTGTGAGGGTAAACAACTGGCGGTATGG
ATGCGGCGGGACCAGAGAAAAATCACTCAGGGTCAATGCCAGCCGAACGCCAGCAAGACGTAGCCCAGCG
CGTCGGCCGCCATGCCGGCGATAATGGCCTGCTTCTCGCCGAAACGTTTGGTGGCGGGACCAGTGACGAA
GGCTTGAGCGAGGGCGTGCAAGATTCCGAATACCGCAAGCGACAGGCCGATCATCGTCGCGCTCCAGCGA
AAGCGGTCCTCGCCGAAAATGACCCAGAGCGCTGCCGGCACCTGTCCTACGAGTTGCATGATAAAGAAGA
CAGTCATAAGTGCGGCGACGATAGTCATGCCCCGCGCCCACCGGAAGGAGCTGACTGGGTTGAAGGCTCT
CAAGGGCATCGGTCGAGATCCCGGTGCCTAATGAGTGAGCTAACTTACATTAATTGCGTTGCGCTCACTG
CCCGCTTTCCAGTCGGGAAACCTGTCGTGCCAGCTGCATTAATGAATCGGCCAACGCGCGGGGAGAGGCG
GTTTGCGTATTGGGCGCCAGGGTGGTTTTTCTTTTCACCAGTGAGACGGGCAACAGCTGATTGCCCTTCA
CCGCCTGGCCCTGAGAGAGTTGCAGCAAGCGGTCCACGCTGGTTTGCCCCAGCAGGCGAAAATCCTGTTT
GATGGTGGTTAACGGCGGGATATAACATGAGCTGTCTTCGGTATCGTCGTATCCCACTACCGAGATATCC
GCACCAACGCGCAGCCCGGACTCGGTAATGGCGCGCATTGCGCCCAGCGCCATCTGATCGTTGGCAACCA
GCATCGCAGTGGGAACGATGCCCTCATTCAGCATTTGCATGGTTTGTTGAAAACCGGACATGGCACTCCA
GTCGCCTTCCCGTTCCGCTATCGGCTGAATTTGATTGCGAGTGAGATATTTATGCCAGCCAGCCAGACGC
AGACGCGCCGAGACAGAACTTAATGGGCCCGCTAACAGCGCGATTTGCTGGTGACCCAATGCGACCAGAT
GCTCCACGCCCAGTCGCGTACCGTCTTCATGGGAGAAAATAATACTGTTGATGGGTGTCTGGTCAGAGAC
ATCAAGAAATAACGCCGGAACATTAGTGCAGGCAGCTTCCACAGCAATGGCATCCTGGTCATCCAGCGGA
TAGTTAATGATCAGCCCACTGACGCGTTGCGCGAGAAGATTGTGCACCGCCGCTTTACAGGCTTCGACGC
CGCTTCGTTCTACCATCGACACCACCACGCTGGCACCCAGTTGATCGGCGCGAGATTTAATCGCCGCGAC
AATTTGCGACGGCGCGTGCAGGGCCAGACTGGAGGTGGCAACGCCAATCAGCAACGACTGTTTGCCCGCC
AGTTGTTGTGCCACGCGGTTGGGAATGTAATTCAGCTCCGCCATCGCCGCTTCCACTTTTTCCCGCGTTT
TCGCAGAAACGTGGCTGGCCTGGTTCACCACGCGGGAAACGGTCTGATAAGAGACACCGGCATACTCTGC
GACATCGTATAACGTTACTGGTTTCACATTCACCACCCTGAATTGACTCTCTTCCGGGCGCTATCATGCC
ATACCGCGAAAGGTTTTGCGCCATTCGATGGTGTCCGGGATCTCGACGCTCTCCCTTATGCGACTCCTGC
ATTAGGAAGCAGCCCAGTAGTAGGTTGAGGCCGTTGAGCACCGCCGCCGCAAGGAATGGTGCATGCCGGC
ATGCCGCCCTTTCGTCTTCAAGAATTAATTCCCAATTCCCCAGGCATCAAATAAAACGAAAGGCTCAGTC
GAAAGACTGGGCCTTTCGTTTTATCTGTTGTTTGTCGGTGAACGCTCTCCTGAGTAGGACAAATCCGCCG
GGAGCGGATTTGAACGTTGCGAAGCAACGGCCCGGAGGGTGGCGGGCAGGACGCCCGCCA
